Addgene plasmid #230479: AiP14271 - pAAV-AiE0603m_3xC1-minBG-SYFP2-WPRE3-BGHpA (Alias: CN4271)
Purpose: AiE0603m_3xC1 is an enhancer sequence, designed to drive AAV-mediated transgene expression in specific populations of brain cells
Depositing lab: Allen Institute for Brain Science & Jonathan Ting. Depositing organization: Allen Institute. Publication: A suite of enhancer AAVs and transgenic mouse lines for genetic access to cortical cell types. Ben-Simon Y, Hooper M, Narayan S, Daigle TL, Dwivedi D, Way SW, Oster A, Stafford DA, Mich JK, Taormina MJ, Martinez RA, Opitz-Araya X, Roth JR, Alexander JR, Allen S, Amster A, Arbuckle J, Ayala A, Baker PM, Bakken TE, Barcelli T, Barta S, Bendrick J, Bertagnolli D, Bielstein C, Bishwakarma P, Bowlus J, Boyer G, Brouner K, Casian B, Casper T, Chakka AB, Chakrabarty R, Chance RK, Chavan S, Clark M, Colbert K, Collman F, Daniel S, Departee M, DiValentin P, Donadio N, Dotson N, Egdorf T, Fliss T, Gabitto M, Garcia J, Gary A, Gasperini M, Gloe J, Goldy J, Gore BB, Graybuck L, Greisman N, Haeseleer F, Halterman C, Haradon Z, Hastings SD, Helback O, Ho W, Hockemeyer D, Huang C, Huff S, Hunker A, Johansen N, Jones D, Juneau Z, Kalmbach B, Kannan M, Khem S, Kussick E, Kutsal R, Larsen R, Lee C, Lee AY, Leibly M, Lenz GH, Li S, Liang E, Lusk N, Madigan Z, Malloy J, Malone J, McCue R, Melchor J, Mollenkopf T, Moosman S, Morin E, Newman D, Ng L, Ngo K, Omstead V, Otto S, Oyama A, Pena N, Pham T, Phillips E, Pom CA, Potekhina L, Ransford S, Ray PL, Rette D, Reynoldson C, Rimorin C, Rocha D, Ruiz A, Sanchez REA, Sawyer L, Sedeno-Cortes A, Sevigny JP, Shapovalova N, Shepard N, Shulga L, Sigler AR, Siverts L, Soliman S, Somasundaram S, Staats B, Stewart K, Szelenyi E, Tieu M, Trader C, Tran A, van Velthoven CTJ, Walker M, Wang Y, Weed N, Wirthlin M, Wood T, Wynalda B, Yao Z, Zhou T, Ariza J, Dee N, Reding M, Ronellenfitch K, Mufti S, Sunkin SM, Smith KA, Esposito L, Waters J, Thyagarajan B, Yao S, Lein ES, Zeng H, Levi BP, Ngai J, Ting JT, Tasic B. Cell. 2025 May 16:S0092-8674(25)00513-6. doi: 10.1016/j.cell.2025.05.002. PubMed 40403729.
Backbone
  Vector backbone: pAAV2
  Vector type: AAV
Growth in bacteria
  Bacterial resistance: Ampicillin, 100 μg/mL
  Growth temperature: 37°C
  Growth strain: NEB Stable
  Copy number: High Copy
Gene/Insert
  Gene/Insert name: SYFP2
  Species: Synthetic
  Promoter: minBG
  Cloning method: Gibson Cloning
Terms and licenses: Academic/Nonprofit Terms; Industry Terms: Not Available to Industry
How to cite: AiP14271 - pAAV-AiE0603m_3xC1-minBG-SYFP2-WPRE3-BGHpA (Alias: CN4271) was a gift from Allen Institute for Brain Science & Jonathan Ting (Addgene plasmid # 230479 ; http://n2t.net/addgene:230479 ; RRID:Addgene_230479)
