[The description below was written by a language model from this plasmid's Addgene catalogue record and pLannotate feature annotations shown in this document.]
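Description:
AiP14271 - pAAV-AiE0603m_3xC1-minBG-SYFP2-WPRE3-BGHpA (alias CN4271) is an adeno-associated virus transfer plasmid built on a pAAV2 backbone, about 4.8 kb in the sequenced record. It is maintained in bacteria as a high-copy plasmid through a ColE1/pUC-type origin and selected with ampicillin via the β-lactamase gene and its native promoter. An f1 phage origin and small remnants of pBR322 bom and rop sequences are also present in the backbone. The expression cassette is flanked by AAV2 inverted terminal repeats, which are the cis elements needed for replication and packaging of the intervening DNA into recombinant AAV particles. The annotation detects the right ITR in full, but the left one only as two short fragments, which is common for these structured repeats in sequencing-based annotation.

The payload is an enhancer-reporter cassette. According to the name and catalogue fields, the AiE0603m_3xC1 enhancer sits upstream of a minimal beta-globin promoter (minBG). Neither element was annotated by the feature tool, though they presumably occupy the unannotated region between the left ITR and the coding sequence. The "3xC1" designation suggests a triplicated core of the enhancer, but the record does not explain this. Because the minimal promoter has little activity of its own, expression depends on the enhancer. The cassette drives SYFP2, a monomeric, rapidly maturing yellow fluorescent protein, followed by WPRE3, a shortened woodchuck posttranscriptional regulatory element that boosts transcript expression, and a bovine growth hormone polyadenylation signal. The construct is intended for AAV-mediated fluorescent labelling of specific brain cell populations. The record does not name the targeted cell type.
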