Features (pLannotate 1.2.2; 14 found; start..end, strand, type, name):
     12..39      +  repeat_region  AAV2 ITR (fragment): inverted terminal repeat of adeno-associated virus serotype 2 inverted
     68..95      +  repeat_region  AAV2 ITR (fragment): inverted terminal repeat of adeno-associated virus serotype 2 inverted
    838..1554    +  CDS            SYFP2: SYFP2 is a basic (constitutively fluorescent) yellow fluorescent protein published in 2006, derived from Aequorea victoria. It is reported to be a very rapidly-maturing monomer with moderate acid sensitivity.
   1594..1751    +  misc_feature   WPRE (fragment): woodchuck hepatitis virus posttranscriptional regulatory element
   1757..1837    +  misc_feature   WPRE (fragment): woodchuck hepatitis virus posttranscriptional regulatory element
   1854..1965    +  polyA_signal   bGH poly(A) signal: bovine growth hormone polyadenylation signal
   2083..2223    +  repeat_region  AAV2 ITR: inverted terminal repeat of adeno-associated virus serotype 2 inverted
   2228..2279    -  misc_feature   bom (fragment): basis of mobility region from pBR322
   2298..2753    +  rep_origin     f1 ori (sequence partly withheld): f1 bacteriophage origin of replication; arrow indicates direction of (+) strand synthesis
   2754..2803    -  misc_feature   bom (fragment): basis of mobility region from pBR322
   2905..2940    -  CDS            rop (fragment): Rop protein, which maintains plasmids at low copy number; rop
   3035..3139    +  promoter       AmpR promoter: bla
   3140..4000    +  CDS            AmpR: β-lactamase; bla; confers resistance to ampicillin, carbenicillin, and related antibiotics
   4171..4759    +  rep_origin     ori: high-copy-number ColE1/pMB1/pBR322/pUC origin of replication
>Addgene plasmid #230479 | AiP14271 - pAAV-AiE0603m_3xC1-minBG-SYFP2-WPRE3-BGHpA (Alias: CN4271) | addgene full sequence | sequence record 474123 | Addgene NGS Result
CCTGCAGGCAGCTGCGCGCTCGCTCGCTCACTGAGGCCGCCCGGGCGTCGGGCGACCTTTGGTCGCCCGG
CCTCAGTGAGCGAGCGAGCGCGCAGAGAGGGAGTGGCCAACTCCATCACTAGGGGTTCCTGCGGCCGCAC
GCGTATGTGCATACCTGCCTCTGAGAAGGACCAAAGTCAGATGCACTCTCAATGTAAGGGCTTGGGGGTG
GAACACCTCAAGTTCCACACACACCCCAATCTCCTACAGGAGTTTCCTTTAGAGGACCTGTCTCCTCCAA
GGGGCTCTGTTAGACCAAGTGGGAAAGTCTCTAGGAACTGACTTCAGAGGTTTGGGGCTGTGATGTGCAT
ACCTGCCTCTGAGAAGGACCAAAGTCAGATGCACTCTCAATGTAAGGGCTTGGGGGTGGAACACCTCAAG
TTCCACACACACCCCAATCTCCTACAGGAGTTTCCTTTAGAGGACCTGTCTCCTCCAAGGGGCTCTGTTA
GACCAAGTGGGAAAGTCTCTAGGAACTGACTTCAGAGGTTTGGGGCTGTGATGTGCATACCTGCCTCTGA
GAAGGACCAAAGTCAGATGCACTCTCAATGTAAGGGCTTGGGGGTGGAACACCTCAAGTTCCACACACAC
CCCAATCTCCTACAGGAGTTTCCTTTAGAGGACCTGTCTCCTCCAAGGGGCTCTGTTAGACCAAGTGGGA
AAGTCTCTAGGAACTGACTTCAGAGGTTTGGGGCTGTGGAGCTCGGGCTGGGCATAAAAGTCAGGGCAGA
GCCATCTATTGCTTACATTTGCTTCTGGGATCCAGATCTTTCGAAGCTAGCGCTACCGGTCGCCACCATG
GTGAGCAAGGGCGAGGAGCTGTTCACCGGGGTGGTGCCCATCCTGGTCGAGCTGGACGGCGACGTAAACG
GCCACAAGTTCAGCGTGTCCGGCGAGGGCGAGGGCGATGCCACCTACGGCAAGCTGACCCTGAAGCTGAT
CTGCACCACCGGCAAGCTGCCCGTGCCCTGGCCCACCCTCGTGACCACCCTGGGCTACGGCGTGCAGTGC
TTCGCCCGCTACCCCGACCACATGAAGCAGCACGACTTCTTCAAGTCCGCCATGCCCGAAGGCTACGTCC
AGGAGCGCACCATCTTCTTCAAGGACGACGGCAACTACAAGACCCGCGCCGAGGTGAAGTTCGAGGGCGA
CACCCTGGTGAACCGCATCGAGCTGAAGGGCATCGACTTCAAGGAGGACGGCAACATCCTGGGGCACAAG
CTGGAGTACAACTACAACAGCCACAACGTCTATATCACCGCCGACAAGCAGAAGAACGGCATCAAGGCCA
ACTTCAAGATCCGCCACAACATCGAGGACGGCGGCGTGCAGCTCGCCGACCACTACCAGCAGAACACCCC
CATCGGCGACGGCCCCGTGCTGCTGCCCGACAACCACTACCTGAGCTACCAGTCCAAGCTGAGCAAAGAC
CCCAACGAGAAGCGCGATCACATGGTCCTGCTGGAGTTCGTGACCGCCGCCGGGATCACTCTCGGCATGG
ACGAGCTGTACAAGTAAGTCGACGGCGCGCCGCGGCCGCGAATTCGATATCATAATCAACCTCTGGATTA
CAAAATTTGTGAAAGATTGACTGGTATTCTTAACTATGTTGCTCCTTTTACGCTATGTGGATACGCTGCT
TTAATGCCTTTGTATCATGCTATTGCTTCCCGTATGGCTTTCATTTTCTCCTCCTTGTATAAATCCTGGT
TAGTTCTTGCCACGGCGGAACTCATCGCCGCCTGCCTTGCCCGCTGCTGGACAGGGGCTCGGCTGTTGGG
CACTGACAATTCCGTGGCTCGAGAGATCTTCGACTGTGCCTTCTAGTTGCCAGCCATCTGTTGTTTGCCC
CTCCCCCGTGCCTTCCTTGACCCTGGAAGGTGCCACTCCCACTGTCCTTTCCTAATAAAATGAGGAAATT
GCATCGCATTGTCTGAGTAGGTGTCATTCTATTCTGGGGGGTGGGGTGGGGCAGGACAGCAAGGGGGAGG
ATTGGGAAGACAATAGCAGGCATGAGATCTCACGTGCGGACCGAGCGGCCGCAGGAACCCCTAGTGATGG
AGTTGGCCACTCCCTCTCTGCGCGCTCGCTCGCTCACTGAGGCCGGGCGACCAAAGGTCGCCCGACGCCC
GGGCTTTGCCCGGGCGGCCTCAGTGAGCGAGCGAGCGCGCAGCTGCCTGCAGGGGCGCCTGATGCGGTAT
TTTCTCCTTACGCATCTGTGCGGTATTTCACACCGCATA
[95 nt withheld, positions 2280-2374]
T
[46 nt withheld, positions 2376-2421]
C
[141 nt withheld, positions 2423-2563]
CCTTTGACGTTGGAGTCCACGTTCTTT
[37 nt withheld, positions 2591-2627]
ACTCTATCTCGGGCTATTCTTTTGATTTATAAGGGATTTTGCCGATTTCGGTCTATTGGTTAAAAAATGA
GCTGATTTAACAAAAATTTAACGCGAATTTTAACAAAATATTAACGTTTACAATTTTATGGTGCACTCTC
AGTACAATCTGCTCTGATGCCGCATAGTTAAGCCAGCCCCGACACCCGCCAACACCCGCTGACGCGCCCT
GACGGGCTTGTCTGCTCCCGGCATCCGCTTACAGACAAGCTGTGACCGTCTCCGGGAGCTGCATGTGTCA
GAGGTTTTCACCGTCATCACCGAAACGCGCGAGACGAAAGGGCCTCGTGATACGCCTATTTTTATAGGTT
AATGTCATGATAATAATGGTTTCTTAGACGTCAGGTGGCACTTTTCGGGGAAATGTGCGCGGAACCCCTA
TTTGTTTATTTTTCTAAATACATTCAAATATGTATCCGCTCATGAGACAATAACCCTGATAAATGCTTCA
ATAATATTGAAAAAGGAAGAGTATGAGTATTCAACATTTCCGTGTCGCCCTTATTCCCTTTTTTGCGGCA
TTTTGCCTTCCTGTTTTTGCTCACCCAGAAACGCTGGTGAAAGTAAAAGATGCTGAAGATCAGTTGGGTG
CACGAGTGGGTTACATCGAACTGGATCTCAACAGCGGTAAGATCCTTGAGAGTTTTCGCCCCGAAGAACG
TTTTCCAATGATGAGCACTTTTAAAGTTCTGCTATGTGGCGCGGTATTATCCCGTATTGACGCCGGGCAA
GAGCAACTCGGTCGCCGCATACACTATTCTCAGAATGACTTGGTTGAGTACTCACCAGTCACAGAAAAGC
ATCTTACGGATGGCATGACAGTAAGAGAATTATGCAGTGCTGCCATAACCATGAGTGATAACACTGCGGC
CAACTTACTTCTGACAACGATCGGAGGACCGAAGGAGCTAACCGCTTTTTTGCACAACATGGGGGATCAT
GTAACTCGCCTTGATCGTTGGGAACCGGAGCTGAATGAAGCCATACCAAACGACGAGCGTGACACCACGA
TGCCTGTAGCAATGGCAACAACGTTGCGCAAACTATTAACTGGCGAACTACTTACTCTAGCTTCCCGGCA
ACAATTAATAGACTGGATGGAGGCGGATAAAGTTGCAGGACCACTTCTGCGCTCGGCCCTTCCGGCTGGC
TGGTTTATTGCTGATAAATCTGGAGCCGGTGAGCGTGGGTCTCGCGGTATCATTGCAGCACTGGGGCCAG
ATGGTAAGCCCTCCCGTATCGTAGTTATCTACACGACGGGGAGTCAGGCAACTATGGATGAACGAAATAG
ACAGATCGCTGAGATAGGTGCCTCACTGATTAAGCATTGGTAACTGTCAGACCAAGTTTACTCATATATA
CTTTAGATTGATTTAAAACTTCATTTTTAATTTAAAAGGATCTAGGTGAAGATCCTTTTTGATAATCTCA
TGACCAAAATCCCTTAACGTGAGTTTTCGTTCCACTGAGCGTCAGACCCCGTAGAAAAGATCAAAGGATC
TTCTTGAGATCCTTTTTTTCTGCGCGTAATCTGCTGCTTGCAAACAAAAAAACCACCGCTACCAGCGGTG
GTTTGTTTGCCGGATCAAGAGCTACCAACTCTTTTTCCGAAGGTAACTGGCTTCAGCAGAGCGCAGATAC
CAAATACTGTTCTTCTAGTGTAGCCGTAGTTAGGCCACCACTTCAAGAACTCTGTAGCACCGCCTACATA
CCTCGCTCTGCTAATCCTGTTACCAGTGGCTGCTGCCAGTGGCGATAAGTCGTGTCTTACCGGGTTGGAC
TCAAGACGATAGTTACCGGATAAGGCGCAGCGGTCGGGCTGAACGGGGGGTTCGTGCACACAGCCCAGCT
TGGAGCGAACGACCTACACCGAACTGAGATACCTACAGCGTGAGCTATGAGAAAGCGCCACGCTTCCCGA
AGGGAGAAAGGCGGACAGGTATCCGGTAAGCGGCAGGGTCGGAACAGGAGAGCGCACGAGGGAGCTTCCA
GGGGGAAACGCCTGGTATCTTTATAGTCCTGTCGGGTTTCGCCACCTCTGACTTGAGCGTCGATTTTTGT
GATGCTCGTCAGGGGGGCGGAGCCTATGGAAAAACGCCAGCAACGCGGCCTTTTTACGGTTCCTGGCCTT
TTGCTGGCCTTTTGCTCACATGT
